Addgene plasmid #160178: 35 pCOLI_K_HA
Purpose: (Empty Backbone) N-term HA 3C cleavable Kan resistant bacterial expression vector
Depositing lab: John Weir. Depositing organization: Friedrich Miescher Laboratory. Publication: InteBac - An integrated bacterial and baculovirus expression vector suite. Altmannova V, Blaha A, Astrinidis S, Reichle H, Weir JR. Protein Sci. 2020 Sep 21. doi: 10.1002/pro.3957. PubMed 32955754.
Backbone
  Vector backbone: pRSF
  Modifications to backbone: Custom MCS added to the vector for full compatibility within the InteBac system. 3C cleavable 6xHis- 3xHA fusion added to N-terminus.
  Vector type: Bacterial Expression
  Promoter: T7
  Tag / fusion protein: 6xHis (N terminal on backbone); 3xHA (N terminal on backbone)
Growth in bacteria
  Bacterial resistance: Kanamycin, 50 μg/mL
  Growth temperature: 37°C
  Growth strain: DH5alpha
  Copy number: Unknown
Gene/Insert
  Cloning method: Gibson Cloning
  Sequencing primers: 5′ T7_fwd; 3′ T7_rev
Terms and licenses: Academic/Nonprofit Terms; Industry Terms: Not Available to Industry
How to cite: 35 pCOLI_K_HA was a gift from John Weir (Addgene plasmid # 160178 ; http://n2t.net/addgene:160178 ; RRID:Addgene_160178)
