[The description below was written by a language model from this plasmid's Addgene catalogue record and pLannotate feature annotations shown in this document.]
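Description:
35 pCOLI_K_HA is an empty bacterial expression backbone from the InteBac vector suite, a set of mutually compatible plasmids for protein production in E. coli and baculovirus systems. It is derived from pRSF and is compact, with a sequence record of about 2.6 kb. Replication relies on the RSF1030 origin, which is compatible with other common origin classes, so the plasmid can be maintained alongside additional expression plasmids in the same cell for co-expression of several proteins. Selection is by kanamycin, conferred by an aph(3')-Ia aminoglycoside phosphotransferase gene that is annotated across the start of the circular sequence and lies downstream of a bla-type promoter.

The expression cassette consists of a T7 promoter, the efficient ribosome binding site from phage T7 gene 10, and a T7 terminator, so expression requires a host that supplies T7 RNA polymerase. According to the catalogue entry, the region between these elements holds a custom multiple cloning site shared across the InteBac system and an N-terminal 6xHis-3xHA fusion that can be removed with 3C protease. The automated annotation does not call the His tag, HA repeats or 3C site individually, although there is unannotated space between the RBS and terminator where they would sit. The short hits labelled as TcR and SET1 fragments, the CAP binding site and a partial second bla promoter are probably backbone remnants or incidental matches rather than functional parts. No lac operator or lacI gene is annotated. Open reading frames are inserted by Gibson assembly, yielding a protein suited to affinity purification through the His tag, detection or pull-down via HA, and subsequent tag removal.
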