Features (pLannotate 1.2.2; 10 found; start..end, strand, type, name):
    410..501     -  promoter       AmpR promoter: bla
    517..1266    -  rep_origin     RSF ori: Plasmids containing the RSF 1030 origin of replication can be propagated in E. coli cells that contain additional plasmids with compatible origins.
   1349..1413    -  CDS            TcR (fragment): tetracycline efflux protein; tet; confers resistance to tetracycline
   1428..1449    -  protein_bind   CAP binding site: CAP binding activates transcription in the presence of cAMP. E. coli catabolite activator protein
   1462..1480    +  promoter       T7 promoter: promoter for bacteriophage T7 RNA polymerase
   1518..1540    +  RBS            RBS: efficient ribosome binding site from bacteriophage T7 gene 10 (Olins and Rangwala, 1989)
   1868..1917    +  CDS            SET1 (fragment): solubility-enhancement tag derived from T7 phage gene 10B
   1925..1972    +  terminator     T7 terminator: transcription terminator for bacteriophage T7 RNA polymerase
   2136..2193    +  promoter       AmpR promoter (fragment): bla
   2202..409     -  CDS            KanR (across the origin): aminoglycoside phosphotransferase; aph(3')-Ia; confers resistance to kanamycin in bacteria or G418 (Geneticin®) in eukaryotes
>Addgene plasmid #160178 | 35 pCOLI_K_HA | addgene full sequence | sequence record 316932 | Addgene NGS Result
AAACAGGAATCGAATGCAACCGGCGCAGGAACACTGCCAGCGCATCAACAATATTTTCACCTGAATCAGG
ATATTCTTCTAATACCTGGAATGCTGTTTTCCCGGGGATCGCAGTGGTGAGTAACCATGCATCATCAGGA
GTACGGATAAAATGCTTGATGGTCGGAAGAGGCATAAATTCCGTCAGCCAGTTTAGTCTGACCATCTCAT
CTGTAACATCATTGGCAACGCTACCTTTGCCATGTTTCAGAAACAACTCTGGCGCATCGGGCTTCCCATA
CAATCGATAGATTGTCGCACCTGATTGCCCGACATTATCGCGAGCCCATTTATACCCATATAAATCAGCA
TCCATGTTGGAATTTAATCGCGGCCTAGAGCAAGACGTTTCCCGTTGAATATGGCTCATACTCTTCCTTT
TTCAATATTATTGAAGCATTTATCAGGGTTATTGTCTCATGAGCGGATACATATTTGAATGTATTTAGAA
AAATAAACAAATAGGCATGCAGCGCTCTTCCGCTTCCTCGCTCACTGACTCGCTACGCTCGGTCGTTCGA
CTGCGGCGAGCGGTGTCAGCTCACTCAAAAGCGGTAATACGGTTATCCACAGAATCAGGGGATAAAGCCG
GAAAGAACATGTGAGCAAAAAGCAAAGCACCGGAAGAAGCCAACGCCGCAGGCGTTTTTCCATAGGCTCC
GCCCCCCTGACGAGCATCACAAAAATCGACGCTCAAGCCAGAGGTGGCGAAACCCGACAGGACTATAAAG
ATACCAGGCGTTTCCCCCTGGAAGCTCCCTCGTGCGCTCTCCTGTTCCGACCCTGCCGCTTACCGGATAC
CTGTCCGCCTTTCTCCCTTCGGGAAGCGTGGCGCTTTCTCATAGCTCACGCTGTTGGTATCTCAGTTCGG
TGTAGGTCGTTCGCTCCAAGCTGGGCTGTGTGCACGAACCCCCCGTTCAGCCCGACCGCTGCGCCTTATC
CGGTAACTATCGTCTTGAGTCCAACCCGGTAAGACACGACTTATCGCCACTGGCAGCAGCCATTGGTAAC
TGATTTAGAGGACTTTGTCTTGAAGTTATGCACCTGTTAAGGCTAAACTGAAAGAACAGATTTTGGTGAG
TGCGGTCCTCCAACCCACTTACCTTGGTTCAAAGAGTTGGTAGCTCAGCGAACCTTGAGAAAACCACCGT
TGGTAGCGGTGGTTTTTCTTTATTTATGAGATGATGAATCAATCGGTCTATCAAGTCAACGAACAGCTAT
TCCGTTACTCTAGATTTCAGTGCAATTTATCTCTTCAAATGTAGCACCTGAAGTCAGCCCCATACGATAT
AAGTTGTAATTCTCATGTTAGTCATGCCCCGCGCCCACCGGAAGGAGCTGACTGGGTTGAAGGCTCTCAA
GGGCATCGGTCGAGATCCCGGTGCCTAATGAGTGAGCTAACTTACATTAATTGCGTTGCGCTAATACGAC
TCACTATAGGGAGACCACAACGGTTTCCCTCCGGCTCCGGAAATAATTTTGTTTAACTTTAAGAAGGAGA
TATACATATGGGGAGTTCGCACCATCATCACCACCATAGCTCTGGCTCCTATCCGTATGACGTGCCAGAC
TATGCTGGTAGCTATCCTTACGATGTCCCCGATTATGCGGGATCTTATCCATACGATGTGCCAGACTATG
CAAGTTCAGGTTCCCTGGAAGTTCTGTTCCAGGGGCCCGGATCCCGGTCCGACATATGAGCGCGCGGAAT
TCAAAGGCCTACGTCGACGAGCTCACTAGTCGCGGCCGCTTTCGAATCTAGAGCCTGCAGTCTCGACAAG
CTTGTCGAGAAGTACTAGAGGATGTACAACGCGTGCGCGCTGATCCGGCTGCTAACAAAGCCCGAAAGGA
AGCTGAGTTGGCTGCTGCCACCGCTGAGCAATAACTAGCATAACCCCTTGGGGCCTCTAAACGGGTCTTG
AGGGGTTTTTTGCTGAAACCTCAGGCATTTGAGAAGCACACGGTCACACTGCTTCCGGTAGTCAATAAAC
CGGTAAACCAGCAATAGACATAAGCGGCTATTTAACGACCCTGCCCTGAACCGACGACAAGCTGACGACC
GGGTCTCCGCAAGTGGCACTTTTCGGGGAAATGTGCGCGGAACCCCTATTTGTTTATTTTTCTAAATACA
TTCAAATATGTATCCGCTCATGAATTAATTCTTAGAAAAACTCATCGAGCATCAAATGAAACTGCAATTT
ATTCATATCAGGATTATCAATACCATATTTTTGAAAAAGCCGTTTCTGTAATGAAGGAGAAAACTCACCG
AGGCAGTTCCATAGGATGGCAAGATCCTGGTATCGGTCTGCGATTCCGACTCGTCCAACATCAATACAAC
CTATTAATTTCCCCTCGTCAAAAATAAGGTTATCAAGTGAGAAATCACCATGAGTGACGACTGAATCCGG
TGAGAATGGCAAAAGTTTATGCATTTCTTTCCAGACTTGTTCAACAGGCCAGCCATTACGCTCGTCATCA
AAATCACTCGCATCAACCAAACCGTTATTCATTCGTGATTGCGCCTGAGCGAGACGAAATACGCGGTCGC
TGTTAAAAGGACAATTAC
